>Addgene plasmid #170424 | pBEL2343 | addgene full sequence | sequence record 334330 | Addgene NGS Result
TTTGTTTAACTTTAAGAAGGAGATATACATATGGCTCTTAACACACCACAAATTACGCCGACAAAAAAGA
TAACAGTGAGGGCAATCGGCGAGGAACTGCCGCGTGGTGATTACCAACGTTGCCCGCAATGTGACATGCT
GTTTAGCCTGCCCGAGATAAATTCTCATCAAAGTGCCTATTGTCCGCGCTGTCAGGCAAAAATTCGTGAC
GGGCGCGACTGGTCGCTAACGCGCCTGGCGGCAATGGCCTTCACCATGCTGTTGCTTATGCCGTTTGCCT
GGGGCGAACCGCTGTTGCATATCTGGCTGTTAGGCATTCGTATTGACGCCAACGTTATGCAAGGCATCTG
GCAAATGACCAAACAGGGCGATGCGATAACGGGGTCGATGGTCTTTTTCTGCGTTATTGGTGCCCCGCTC
ATTCTGGTGACCTCCATAGCTTATTTATGGTTTGGTAACCGACTGGGAATGAATTTACGTCCGGTACTGC
TGATGCTTGAGCGACTTAAAGAGTGGGTAATGCTCGATATCTACCTGGTCGGCATTGGCGTTGCTTCTAT
AAAGGTACAGGATTATGCCCATATCCAGGCTGGTGTCGGCTTGTTCTCTTTTGTGGCGTTGGTGATTTTA
ACGACGGTGACGTTGTCACATCTTAATGTCGAAGAACTGTGGGAGCGATTTTATCCGCAGCGCCCCGCTA
CGCGTAGGGACGAGAAACTTCGTGTCTGTCTTGGGTGCCATTTTACCGGCTATCCAGATCAGCGTGGTCG
CTGCCCGCGTTGCCATATCCCGCTACGCCTGCGTCGCCGTCATAGTCTGCAAAAATGCTGGGCGGCGCTG
TTAGCGTCAATCGTTTTATTGTTACCTGCCAACCTGTTGCCTATTTCTATCATTTATCTGAACGGAGGAC
GGCAGGAAGATACAATTCTTTCCGGAATTATGTCGCTGGCAAGTAGCAACATTGCGGTTGCAGGAATCGT
GTTTATCGCCAGTATTCTGGTACCGTTTACTAAAGTGATCGTCATGTTCACTTTACTGTTGAGCATTCAT
TTTAAATGCCAGCAAGGTTTACGCACACGCATTCTGTTACTGCGGATGGTGACCTGGATTGGTCGCTGGT
CGATGCTCGACCTGTTTGTCATATCTTTAACCATGTCGCTGATTAATCGCGATCAGATCCTCGCTTTTAC
TATGGGACCGGCTGCGTTTTATTTCGGCGCAGCGGTAATTTTGACTATTCTTGCTGTGGAATGGCTGGAC
AGCCGCTTACTTTGGGATGCACATGAGTCAGGAAACGCCCGCTTCGACGACTGAAGCGCAGATTAAAAAT
AAACGCCGTATCTCACCTTTCTGGCTGCTGCCGTTCATCGCGCTAATGATTGCCAGTTGGCTGATTTGGG
ACAGTTATCAGGACCGGGGTAATACCGTCACCATCGACTTTATGTCGGCGGATGGTATTGTTCCAGGCCG
TACGCCTGTTCGTTATCAGGGCGTTGAAGTCGGAACAGTGCAGGATATCAGCCTCAGCGACGATCTTCGT
AAGATTGAAGTCAAGGTCAGCATCAAGTCCGATATGAAAGATGCGCTGCGCGAAGAGACTCAGTTCTGGC
TGGTGACGCCAAAAGCATCGTTGGCAGGTGTCTCCGGGAATGACGCCCTCGTCGGTGGGAACTATATCGG
CATGATGCCGGGTAAAGGTAAAGAGCAGGATCACTTTGTCGCACTCGATACCCAACCGAAATATCGGCTG
GACAATGGCGATCTGATGATCCACCTGCAAGCCCCCGATCTCGGTTCGCTGAACAGCGGTTCATTGGTCT
ATTTCCGCAAGATCCCGGTGGGAAAAGTCTACGACTATGCCATCAATCCCAACAAGCAAGGCGTGGTGAT
TGATGTCCTGATCGAGCGGCGTTTTACCGATCTGGTGAAAAAAGGTAGCCGTTTCTGGAACGTTTCCGGC
GTTGATGCCAACGTCAGTATCAGTGGCGCGAAGGTGAAACTGGAAAGCCTGGCGGCACTGGTTAACGGTG
CGATTGCCTTCGATTCACCAGAAGAGTCGAAACCTGCCGAGGCGGAAGATACCTTTGGTCTGTATGAAGA
TCTGGCCCACAGCCAGCGTGGCGTAATAATAAAACTGGAACTGCCGAGTGGGGCCGGATTAACCGCCGAC
TCGACGCCGTTAATGTATCAGGGGCTGGAAGTCGGACAGCTGACTAAACTGGATTTAAATCCTGGTGGTA
AAGTCACAGGGGAAATGACCGTTGATCCCAGCGTCGTTACCCTGCTTCGTGAAAATACCCGCATCGAATT
ACGCAACCCGAAATTATCCCTTAGCGATGCTAATCTCAGCGCCCTGCTGACCGGCAAAACCTTCGAGCTG
GTGCCCGGCGATGGCGAGCCACGCAAAGAGTTCGTTGTTGTGCCAGGCGAAAAAGCACTGCTGCATGAAC
CTGATGTTCTGACGCTGACCCTGACCGCGCCGGAAAGTTACGGTATTGATGCGGGTCAGCCGCTCATTCT
TCACGGCGTGCAGGTAGGCCAGGTTATCGATCGTAAACTCACCAGCAAAGGCGTCACCTTTACCGTCGCC
ATCGAGCCTCAGCATCGCGAACTGGTAAAAGGCGATAGCAAATTTGTCGTCAACAGCCGTGTCGATGTGA
AGGTGGGGCTGGATGGCGTTGAGTTTCTCGGTGCCAGCGCCTCAGAATGGATCAATGGCGGGATACGTAT
TCTGCCGGGCGATAAAGGTGAGATGAAAGCCAGCTATCCACTGTATGCCAATTTGGAAAAAGCGCTGGAG
AACAGCCTTAGCGATTTACCCACCACAACCGTGAGTTTGAGTGCAGAGACGCTGCCGGATGTGCAGGCAG
GATCGGTAGTGCTGTACCGTAAATTTGAAGTTGGTGAAGTGATTACCGTGCGTCCGCGAGCTAACGCGTT
TGATATCGATCTGCATATTAAGCCGGAGTATCGCAACCTTCTGACCAGCAATAGCGTGTTCTGGGCAGAA
GGCGGGGCGAAAGTTCAGCTGAATGGTAGTGGTCTGACCGTACAGGCATCCCCGCTCTCCAGAGCATTAA
AGGGAGCCATTAGCTTCGACAACCTCAGCGGTGCCAGCGCCAGTCAGCGTAAAGGCGATAAGCGTATTCT
GTATGCTTCCGAAACAGCGGCCCGTGCGGTTGGCGGGCAGATTACGCTTCACGCTTTCGATGCCGGAAAA
CTGGCGGTCGGGATGCCAATTCGCTATCTCGGTATTGATATCGGGCAAATCCAGACGCTGGATCTGATTA
CCGCACGCAATGAAGTACAGGCAAAGGCGGTACTTTACCCGGAATATGTCCAGACCTTTGCTCGCGGTGG
TACGCGCTTCTCAGTGGTCACACCGCAAATTTCGGCAGCTGGCGTTGAGCATCTTGATACTATCCTCCAG
CCGTATATCAACGTCGAACCAGGCCGGGGCAATCCTCGCCGCGACTTTGAATTACAAGAGGCCACCATTA
CTGATTCGCGTTACCTGGATGGCTTAAGCATTATTGTTGAAGCGCCGGAAGCCGGTTCGTTAGGCATCGG
TACGCCTGTGCTGTTCCGTGGTCTGGAAGTCGGTACGGTTACAGGAATGACGCTGGGGACATTGTCAGAT
CGCGTGATGATTGCGATGCGCATCAGTAAACGCTATCAACACCTGGTGCGTAACAATTCCGTCTTCTGGT
TGGCATCGGGTTACAGTCTGGACTTTGGTCTGACGGGCGGCGTAGTGAAAACCGGCACCTTTAACCAGTT
TATCCGTGGCGGCATCGCCTTCGCCACGCCTCCGGGTACGCCACTGGCACCGAAAGCCCAGGAAGGCAAA
CACTTCCTGTTGCAGGAAAGTGAACCGAAAGAGTGGCGTGAATGGGGAACTGCGCTTCCCAAATAATGCC
CACCTCGAGCAGATCCGGCTGCTAACAAAGCCCGAAAGGAAGCTGAGTTGGCTGCTGCCACCGCTGAGCA
ATAACTAGCATAACCCCTTGGGGCCTCTAAACGGGTCTTGAGGGGTTTTTTGCTGAAAGGAGGAACTATA
TCCGGATAATTCTTGAAGACGAAAGGGCCTCGTGATACGCCTATTTTTATAGGTTAATGTCATGATAATA
ATGGTTTCTTAGACGTCAGGTGGCACTTTTCGGGGAAATGTGCGCGGAACCCCTATTTGTTTATTTTTCT
AAATACATTCAAATATGTATCCGCTCATGAGACAATAACCCTGATAAATGCTTCAATAATATTGAAAAAG
GAAGAGTATGAGTATTCAACATTTCCGTGTCGCCCTTATTCCCTTTTTTGCGGCATTTTGCCTTCCTGTT
TTTGCTCACCCAGAAACGCTGGTGAAAGTAAAAGATGCTGAAGATCAGTTGGGTGCACGAGTGGGTTACA
TCGAACTGGATCTCAACAGCGGTAAGATCCTTGAGAGTTTTCGCCCCGAAGAACGTTTTCCAATGATGAG
CACTTTTAAAGTTCTGCTATGTGGCGCGGTATTATCCCGTGTTGACGCCGGGCAAGAGCAACTCGGTCGC
CGCATACACTATTCTCAGAATGACTTGGTTGAGTACTCACCAGTCACAGAAAAGCATCTTACGGATGGCA
TGACAGTAAGAGAATTATGCAGTGCTGCCATAACCATGAGTGATAACACTGCGGCCAACTTACTTCTGAC
AACGATCGGAGGACCGAAGGAGCTAACCGCTTTTTTGCACAACATGGGGGATCATGTAACTCGCCTTGAT
CGTTGGGAACCGGAGCTGAATGAAGCCATACCAAACGACGAGCGTGACACCACGATGCCTGCAGCAATGG
CAACAACGTTGCGCAAACTATTAACTGGCGAACTACTTACTCTAGCTTCCCGGCAACAATTAATAGACTG
GATGGAGGCGGATAAAGTTGCAGGACCACTTCTGCGCTCGGCCCTTCCGGCTGGCTGGTTTATTGCTGAT
AAATCTGGAGCCGGTGAGCGTGGGTCTCGCGGTATCATTGCAGCACTGGGGCCAGATGGTAAGCCCTCCC
GTATCGTAGTTATCTACACGACGGGGAGTCAGGCAACTATGGATGAACGAAATAGACAGATCGCTGAGAT
AGGTGCCTCACTGATTAAGCATTGGTAACTGTCAGACCAAGTTTACTCATATATACTTTAGATTGATTTA
AAACTTCATTTTTAATTTAAAAGGATCTAGGTGAAGATCCTTTTTGATAATCTCATGACCAAAATCCCTT
AACGTGAGTTTTCGTTCCACTGAGCGTCAGACCCCGTAGAAAAGATCAAAGGATCTTCTTGAGATCCTTT
TTTTCTGCGCGTAATCTGCTGCTTGCAAACAAAAAAACCACCGCTACCAGCGGTGGTTTGTTTGCCGGAT
CAAGAGCTACCAACTCTTTTTCCGAAGGTAACTGGCTTCAGCAGAGCGCAGATACCAAATACTGTCCTTC
TAGTGTAGCCGTAGTTAGGCCACCACTTCAAGAACTCTGTAGCACCGCCTACATACCTCGCTCTGCTAAT
CCTGTTACCAGTGGCTGCTGCCAGTGGCGATAAGTCGTGTCTTACCGGGTTGGACTCAAGACGATAGTTA
CCGGATAAGGCGCAGCGGTCGGGCTGAACGGGGGGTTCGTGCACACAGCCCAGCTTGGAGCGAACGACCT
ACACCGAACTGAGATACCTACAGCGTGAGCTATGAGAAAGCGCCACGCTTCCCGAAGGGAGAAAGGCGGA
CAGGTATCCGGTAAGCGGCAGGGTCGGAACAGGAGAGCGCACGAGGGAGCTTCCAGGGGGAAACGCCTGG
TATCTTTATAGTCCTGTCGGGTTTCGCCACCTCTGACTTGAGCGTCGATTTTTGTGATGCTCGTCAGGGG
GGCGGAGCCTATGGAAAAACGCCAGCAACGCGGCCTTTTTACGGTTCCTGGCCTTTTGCTGGCCTTTTGC
TCACATGTTCTTTCCTGCGTTATCCCCTGATTCTGTGGATAACCGTATTACCGCCTTTGAGTGAGCTGAT
ACCGCTCGCCGCAGCCGAACGACCGAGCGCAGCGAGTCAGTGAGCGAGGAAGCGGAAGAGCGCCTGATGC
GGTATTTTCTCCTTACGCATCTGTGCGGTATTTCACACCGCAATGGTGCACTCTCAGTACAATCTGCTCT
GATGCCGCATAGTTAAGCCAGTATACACTCCGCTATCGCTACGTGACTGGGTCATGGCTGCGCCCCGACA
CCCGCCAACACCCGCTGACGCGCCCTGACGGGCTTGTCTGCTCCCGGCATCCGCTTACAGACAAGCTGTG
ACCGTCTCCGGGAGCTGCATGTGTCAGAGGTTTTCACCGTCATCACCGAAACGCGCGAGGCAGCTGCGGT
AAAGCTCATCAGCGTGGTCGTGAAGCGATTCACAGATGTCTGCCTGTTCATCCGCGTCCAGCTCGTTGAG
TTTCTCCAGAAGCGTTAATGTCTGGCTTCTGATAAAGCGGGCCATGTTAAGGGCGGTTTTTTCCTGTTTG
GTCACTGATGCCTCCGTGTAAGGGGGATTTCTGTTCATGGGGGTAATGATACCGATGAAACGAGAGAGGA
TGCTCACGATACGGGTTACTGATGATGAACATGCCCGGTTACTGGAACGTTGTGAGGGTAAACAACTGGC
GGTATGGATGCGGCGGGACCAGAGAAAAATCACTCAGGGTCAATGCCAGCGCTTCGTTAATACAGATGTA
GGTGTTCCACAGGGTAGCCAGCAGCATCCTGCGATGCAGATCCGGAACATAATGGTGCAGGGCGCTGACT
TCCGCGTTTCCAGACTTTACGAAACACGGAAACCGAAGACCATTCATGTTGTTGCTCAGGTCGCAGACGT
TTTGCAGCAGCAGTCGCTTCACGTTCGCTCGCGTATCGGTGATTCATTCTGCTAACCAGTAAGGCAACCC
CGCCAGCCTAGCCGGGTCCTCAACGACAGGAGCACGATCATGCGCACCCGTGGCCAGGACCCAACGCTGC
CCGAGATCTCGATCCCGCGAAATTAATACGACTCACTATAGGGAGACCACAACGGTTTCCCTCTAGAAAT
AAT
Features (pLannotate 1.2.2; 12 found; start..end, strand, type, name):
      1..23      +  RBS            RBS: efficient ribosome binding site from bacteriophage T7 gene 10 (Olins and Rangwala, 1989)
     31..1311    +  CDS            yebS: YEBS_ECOLI - Experimental evidence at protein level: Swiss-Prot protein existence level 1. Component of a transport pathway that contributes to membrane integrity. From Escherichia coli (strain K12).
   1283..3913    +  CDS            yebT: YEBT_ECOLI - Experimental evidence at protein level: Swiss-Prot protein existence level 1. Component of a transport pathway that contributes to membrane integrity (PubMed:27795327). May directly span the intermembrane space, facilitating the transport of substrates across the periplasm (Probable). From Escherichia coli (strain K12).
   3938..3987    +  CDS            SET1 (fragment): solubility-enhancement tag derived from T7 phage gene 10B
   3995..4042    +  terminator     T7 terminator: transcription terminator for bacteriophage T7 RNA polymerase
   4173..4277    +  promoter       AmpR promoter: bla
   4278..5138    +  CDS            AmpR: β-lactamase; bla; confers resistance to ampicillin, carbenicillin, and related antibiotics
   5309..5897    +  rep_origin     ori: high-copy-number ColE1/pMB1/pBR322/pUC origin of replication
   6083..6222    -  misc_feature   bom: basis of mobility region from pBR322
   6324..6515    -  CDS            rop: Rop protein, which maintains plasmids at low copy number; rop
   6532..6912    +  CDS            YPB1_ECOLX: Protein predicted: Swiss-Prot protein existence level 4. From Escherichia coli.
   7024..7042    +  promoter       T7 promoter: promoter for bacteriophage T7 RNA polymerase
