[The description below was written by a language model from this plasmid's Addgene catalogue record and pLannotate feature annotations shown in this document.]
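Description:
pBEL2343 is a bacterial expression plasmid built on the Novagen pET17b backbone and used for genetic complementation with the E. coli LetAB (formerly yebST) operon carrying a point mutation in LetB. It is propagated in E. coli under ampicillin selection: the feature table shows a β-lactamase gene with its own promoter and a ColE1/pMB1-type origin of replication. The pBR322-derived bom region and a rop gene are also annotated. Rop normally moderates copy number, although the catalogue entry lists the plasmid as high copy. An additional predicted open reading frame of unknown function is annotated in the backbone.

The payload sits between a T7 promoter and a T7 terminator and is preceded by the efficient ribosome binding site from phage T7 gene 10. In the circular map, the promoter lies just upstream of the RBS, across the sequence origin. The two genes are kept in their native operon arrangement, with the end of letA (yebS) overlapping the start of letB (yebT). LetB carries the substitution L123N. The short fragment annotated as a T7 gene 10-derived solubility tag, downstream of letB, is probably residual vector sequence. No affinity or epitope tags are annotated.

LetA and LetB are components of a transport pathway that contributes to membrane integrity. LetB is an MCE-family protein thought to span the periplasm and help move substrates between the membranes. The plasmid's stated purpose is to supply LetA together with the mutant LetB, presumably to cells lacking the native genes, so that the effect of L123N on function can be tested. The record does not describe the host strains or the phenotypes assayed.
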