Addgene plasmid #170424: pBEL2343
Purpose: Genetic complementation plasmid of LetAB with LetB mutant L123N
Depositing lab: Gira Bhabha & Damian Ekiert. Depositing organization: NYU Grossman School of Medicine. Publication: Role of Ring6 in the Function of the E. coli MCE Protein LetB. Vieni C, Coudray N, Isom GL, Bhabha G, Ekiert DC. J Mol Biol. 2022 Jan 22;434(7):167463. doi: 10.1016/j.jmb.2022.167463. PubMed 35077766.
Backbone
  Vector backbone: pET17b
  Backbone manufacturer: Novagen
  Backbone size w/o insert (bp): 3174
  Vector type: Bacterial Expression
Growth in bacteria
  Bacterial resistance: Ampicillin, 100 μg/mL
  Growth temperature: 37°C
  Growth strain: DH5alpha
  Copy number: High Copy
Gene/Insert
  Gene/Insert name: LetAB (alt name: yebST)
  Species: E. coli
  Mutation: LetA-LetB(L123N)
  Entrez Gene: letB (a.k.a. b1834, ECK1833, yebT); letA (a.k.a. b1833, ECK1832, yebS)
Terms and licenses: Academic/Nonprofit Terms; Industry Terms: Not Available to Industry
How to cite: pBEL2343 was a gift from Gira Bhabha & Damian Ekiert (Addgene plasmid # 170424 ; http://n2t.net/addgene:170424 ; RRID:Addgene_170424)
